>Addgene plasmid #183527 | pAAV-Ef1a DIO-hsChRmine-oScarlet-Kv2.1-WPRE | addgene full sequence | sequence record 368430 | Addgene NGS Result
CCTGCAGGCAGCTGCGCGCTCGCTCGCTCACTGAGGCCGCCCGGGCGTCGGGCGACCTTTGGTCGCCCGG
CCTCAGTGAGCGAGCGAGCGCGCAGAGAGGGAGTGGCCAACTCCATCACTAGGGGTTCCTGCGGCCGCAC
GCGTAAGCTTTGCAAAGATGGATAAAGTTTTAAACAGAGAGGAATCTTTGCAGCTAATGGACCTTCTAGG
TCTTGAAAGGAGTGGGAATTGGCTCCGGTGCCCGTCAGTGGGCAGAGCGCACATCGCCCACAGTCCCCGA
GAAGTTGGGGGGAGGGGTCGGCAATTGAACCGGTGCCTAGAGAAGGTGGCGCGGGGTAAACTGGGAAAGT
GATGTCGTGTACTGGCTCCGCCTTTTTCCCGAGGGTGGGGGAGAACCGTATATAAGTGCAGTAGTCGCCG
TGAACGTTCTTTTTCGCAACGGGTTTGCCGCCAGAACACAGGTAAGTGCCGTGTGTGGTTCCCGCGGGCC
TGGCCTCTTTACGGGTTATGGCCCTTGCGTGCCTTGAATTACTTCCACCTGGCTGCAGTACGTGATTCTT
GATCCCGAGCTTCGGGTTGGAAGTGGGTGGGAGAGTTCGAGGCCTTGCGCTTAAGGAGCCCCTTCGCCTC
GTGCTTGAGTTGAGGCCTGGCCTGGGCGCTGGGGCCGCCGCGTGCGAATCTGGTGGCACCTTCGCGCCTG
TCTCGCTGCTTTCGATAAGTCTCTAGCCATTTAAAATTTTTGATGACCTGCTGCGACGCTTTTTTTCTGG
CAAGATAGTCTTGTAAATGCGGGCCAAGATCTGCACACTGGTATTTCGGTTTTTGGGGCCGCGGGCGGCG
ACGGGGCCCGTGCGTCCCAGCGCACATGTTCGGCGAGGCGGGGCCTGCGAGCGCGGCCACCGAGAATCGG
ACGGGGGTAGTCTCAAGCTGGCCGGCCTGCTCTGGTGCCTGGCCTCGCGCCGCCGTGTATCGCCCCGCCC
TGGGCGGCAAGGCTGGCCCGGTCGGCACCAGTTGCGTGAGCGGAAAGATGGCCGCTTCCCGGCCCTGCTG
CAGGGAGCTCAAAATGGAGGACGCGGCGCTCGGGAGAGCGGGCGGGTGAGTCACCCACACAAAGGAAAAG
GGCCTTTCCGTCCTCAGCCGTCGCTTCATGTGACTCCACGGAGTACCGGGCGCCGTCCAGGCACCTCGAT
TAGTTCTCGAGCTTTTGGAGTACGTCGTCTTTAGGTTGGGGGGAGGGGTTTTATGCGATGGAGTTTCCCC
ACACTGAGTGGGTGGAGACTGAAGTTAGGCCAGCTTGGCACTTGATGTAATTCTCCTTGGAATTTGCCCT
TTTTGAGTTTGGATCTTGGTTCATTCTCAAGCCTCAGACAGTGGTTCAAAGTTTTTTTCTTCCATTTCAG
GTGTCGTGAGGATCCATAACTTCGTATAGGATACTTTATACGAAGTTATGCAGAATGGTAGCTGGATTGT
AGCTGCTATTAGCAATATGAAACCTCTTAATAACTTCGTATAGCATACATTATACGAAGTTATGGCGCGC
CCTATTACACCTCGTTCTCGTAGCAGAAGAATCTGGTGGCTTCAGGGAAGTCCGTGGCACAGCTGATGAA
GCTGTCAATGCTGGACATGCTCCGCATGTCGATGACGCCCTCCGTGCGTGCGGGCAGAGGGGCCACGGGG
CTGGGCATGCTGCTCATCTCCAGCTCCTCTGGAGGCTTGCTCTGCGGGGCCATCTCCTTGGTGTTGAGGA
TGGGCTGGGACTGCTTGTACAGCTCGTCCATGCCGCCGGTGGAGTGGCGGCCCTCGGAGCGTTCGTACTG
TTCCACCACGGTGTAGTCCTCGTTGTGGGAGGTGATGTCCAACTTGCGGTCCACGTTGTAGGCGCCGGGC
ATCTGCACGGGCTTCTTGGCCTTGTAGGTGGTCTTGAAGTCCGCCAGGTAGCGCCCGCCGTCCTTCAGGC
GCAGGGCCATCTTAATGTCGCCCTTCAGCACGCCGTCCTCGGGGTACAACCGCTCGGTGGACGCTTCCCA
GCCCATTGTCTTCTTCTGCATTACGGGGCCGTCAGGAGGGAAGTTGGTGCCGCGGAGCTTCACCTTGTAG
ATCAGGGTGCCGTCCTCCAGGGAGGTGTCCTGGGTCACGGTCACGGCGCCGCCGTCCTCGAAGTTCATCA
CGCGGTCCCACTTGAAGCCCTCGGGGAAGGACTGCTTATAGTAGTCGGGGATGTCGGCGGGGTGCTTGGT
GAAGGCCCTGGAGCCGTACATGAACTGAGGGGACAGGATGTCCCAGGAGAAGGGCAGGGGGCCACCCTTG
GTCACCTTCAGCTTGGCGGTCTGGGTGCCCTCGTAGGGGCGGCCCTCGCCCTCGCCCTCGATCTCGAACT
CGTGGCCGTTCATGGAGCCCTCCATGTGCACCTTGAACCGCATGAACTCCTTGATCACTGCCTCGCCCTT
GCTCACCACGTTGATGTCGATCTGGTCCAGGGGGATGTACTCGCCCTCGCTGGTGATCCTGCTCTTGGCG
GCCGCAGACAGTCTCCGCAGGCGCTCGCCATTGCTGCTCAGCCTCATATCCAGCTCCAGCTTCTGGAACT
CATCCTCGTCGTGTCCCAGCTGCTCCAGCAGCCGAAACAGCTCCTCATCATAGGTCTTTCTGAACCGGGC
CAGGGCAAAGCCGTAACAGGACTTGGCCACGATGTCGCACACGCAGTGGGCCACCTCTGTCCAGTTATCG
TCGATCCAGCCGAAGCCTCTAGGGCAGATGGCCCACACCAGGGGAAACAGAATCCACAGCATGGAGAAGG
TAAACACGGCGAACTTCAGCACGTGCAGGCTGTGCTCGGCGCCTGTATCCTGGGCCAGCTGGGCCAGCCG
GCTATACTGCTTGGCCACGATGCTCATCACGATAGAGTAGGCGAAGATAAACCAGAAACAGCCAAAGCCA
TACCAGGCGTAGGCGCCATTCCTCAGCCTAGGGTCGCCCTCTGCGTAGAACTCGGCCAGCACGCCAGACA
TCAGGATGGCAAAGATGATGGCGCTACAAGACACGCGATAGGGGGCCCTCAGCTGATACAGCAGATCGTA
CACCAGCATTGGGCAGGTCAGCATGTAGTCGGCATACCTGTAATTGCCGAAGCCGATGATGAAGGGGCCC
ACATCGCCGAAGTTGTGGCCCAGTGTGTCGGCCACGATCTTGCCGAAGTAGCTCAGCATGGCAAAGAAAT
TCACAAACAGGGCCAGGTTCTGCTCCTCCTGATAGCCGGCGTAAAAGGAGGTTCTCTTGCTAGGGCCCCG
AGATGTCCAGGACTCATAGCCCAGGTAGAATGTGGTGATTGTCAGCACGATAAAGCAAGACCACCTGGCG
CCGATGGCCACGGAGTTCAGCTTGGTATCCAGATACCAGCCGTCCATTGTGCCCACGTAGAACATCTGGT
CGGTGCCTGGTGCGTGTGCCATGGTGGCTAGCATAACTTCGTATAAAGTATCCTATACGAAGTTATTTGC
CTTAACCCAGAAATTATCACTGTTATTCTTTAGAATGGTGCAAAGAATAACTTCGTATAATGTATGCTAT
ACGAAGTTATGAATTCGATATCAAGCTTATCGATAATCAACCTCTGGATTACAAAATTTGTGAAAGATTG
ACTGGTATTCTTAACTATGTTGCTCCTTTTACGCTATGTGGATACGCTGCTTTAATGCCTTTGTATCATG
CTATTGCTTCCCGTATGGCTTTCATTTTCTCCTCCTTGTATAAATCCTGGTTGCTGTCTCTTTATGAGGA
GTTGTGGCCCGTTGTCAGGCAACGTGGCGTGGTGTGCACTGTGTTTGCTGACGCAACCCCCACTGGTTGG
GGCATTGCCACCACCTGTCAGCTCCTTTCCGGGACTTTCGCTTTCCCCCTCCCTATTGCCACGGCGGAAC
TCATCGCCGCCTGCCTTGCCCGCTGCTGGACAGGGGCTCGGCTGTTGGGCACTGACAATTCCGTGGTGTT
GTCGGGGAAATCATCGTCCTTTCCTTGGCTGCTCGCCTATGTTGCCACCTGGATTCTGCGCGGGACGTCC
TTCTGCTACGTCCCTTCGGCCCTCAATCCAGCGGACCTTCCTTCCCGCGGCCTGCTGCCGGCTCTGCGGC
CTCTTCCGCGTCTTCGCCTTCGCCCTCAGACGAGTCGGATCTCCCTTTGGGCCGCCTCCCCGCATCGATA
CCGAGCGCTGCTCGAGAGATCTACGGGTGGCATCCCTGTGACCCCTCCCCAGTGCCTCTCCTGGCCCTGG
AAGTTGCCACTCCAGTGCCCACCAGCCTTGTCCTAATAAAATTAAGTTGCATCATTTTGTCTGACTAGGT
GTCCTTCTATAATATTATGGGGTGGAGGGGGGTGGTATGGAGCAAGGGGCAAGTTGGGAAGACAACCTGT
AGGGCCTGCGGGGTCTATTGGGAACCAAGCTGGAGTGCAGTGGCACAATCTTGGCTCACTGCAATCTCCG
CCTCCTGGGTTCAAGCGATTCTCCTGCCTCAGCCTCCCGAGTTGTTGGGATTCCAGGCATGCATGACCAG
GCTCAGCTAATTTTTGTTTTTTTGGTAGAGACGGGGTTTCACCATATTGGCCAGGCTGGTCTCCAACTCC
TAATCTCAGGTGATCTACCCACCTTGGCCTCCCAAATTGCTGGGATTACAGGCGTGAACCACTGCTCCCT
TCCCTGTCCTTCTGATTTTGTAGGTAACCACGTGCGGACCGAGCGGCCGCAGGAACCCCTAGTGATGGAG
TTGGCCACTCCCTCTCTGCGCGCTCGCTCGCTCACTGAGGCCGGGCGACCAAAGGTCGCCCGACGCCCGG
GCTTTGCCCGGGCGGCCTCAGTGAGCGAGCGAGCGCGCAGCTGCCTGCAGGGGCGCCTGATGCGGTATTT
TCTCCTTACGCATCTGTGCGGTATTTCACACCGCATA
[95 nt withheld, positions 4938-5032]
T
[46 nt withheld, positions 5034-5079]
C
[141 nt withheld, positions 5081-5221]
CCTTTGACGTTGGAGTCCACGTTCTTT
[37 nt withheld, positions 5249-5285]
ACTCTATCTCGGGCTATTCTTTTGATTTATAAGGGATTTTGCCGATTTCGGTCTATTGGTTAAAAAATGA
GCTGATTTAACAAAAATTTAACGCGAATTTTAACAAAATATTAACGTTTACAATTTTATGGTGCACTCTC
AGTACAATCTGCTCTGATGCCGCATAGTTAAGCCAGCCCCGACACCCGCCAACACCCGCTGACGCGCCCT
GACGGGCTTGTCTGCTCCCGGCATCCGCTTACAGACAAGCTGTGACCGTCTCCGGGAGCTGCATGTGTCA
GAGGTTTTCACCGTCATCACCGAAACGCGCGAGACGAAAGGGCCTCGTGATACGCCTATTTTTATAGGTT
AATGTCATGATAATAATGGTTTCTTAGACGTCAGGTGGCACTTTTCGGGGAAATGTGCGCGGAACCCCTA
TTTGTTTATTTTTCTAAATACATTCAAATATGTATCCGCTCATGAGACAATAACCCTGATAAATGCTTCA
ATAATATTGAAAAAGGAAGAGTATGAGTATTCAACATTTCCGTGTCGCCCTTATTCCCTTTTTTGCGGCA
TTTTGCCTTCCTGTTTTTGCTCACCCAGAAACGCTGGTGAAAGTAAAAGATGCTGAAGATCAGTTGGGTG
CACGAGTGGGTTACATCGAACTGGATCTCAACAGCGGTAAGATCCTTGAGAGTTTTCGCCCCGAAGAACG
TTTTCCAATGATGAGCACTTTTAAAGTTCTGCTATGTGGCGCGGTATTATCCCGTATTGACGCCGGGCAA
GAGCAACTCGGTCGCCGCATACACTATTCTCAGAATGACTTGGTTGAGTACTCACCAGTCACAGAAAAGC
ATCTTACGGATGGCATGACAGTAAGAGAATTATGCAGTGCTGCCATAACCATGAGTGATAACACTGCGGC
CAACTTACTTCTGACAACGATCGGAGGACCGAAGGAGCTAACCGCTTTTTTGCACAACATGGGGGATCAT
GTAACTCGCCTTGATCGTTGGGAACCGGAGCTGAATGAAGCCATACCAAACGACGAGCGTGACACCACGA
TGCCTGTAGCAATGGCAACAACGTTGCGCAAACTATTAACTGGCGAACTACTTACTCTAGCTTCCCGGCA
ACAATTAATAGACTGGATGGAGGCGGATAAAGTTGCAGGACCACTTCTGCGCTCGGCCCTTCCGGCTGGC
TGGTTTATTGCTGATAAATCTGGAGCCGGTGAGCGTGGGTCTCGCGGTATCATTGCAGCACTGGGGCCAG
ATGGTAAGCCCTCCCGTATCGTAGTTATCTACACGACGGGGAGTCAGGCAACTATGGATGAACGAAATAG
ACAGATCGCTGAGATAGGTGCCTCACTGATTAAGCATTGGTAACTGTCAGACCAAGTTTACTCATATATA
CTTTAGATTGATTTAAAACTTCATTTTTAATTTAAAAGGATCTAGGTGAAGATCCTTTTTGATAATCTCA
TGACCAAAATCCCTTAACGTGAGTTTTCGTTCCACTGAGCGTCAGACCCCGTAGAAAAGATCAAAGGATC
TTCTTGAGATCCTTTTTTTCTGCGCGTAATCTGCTGCTTGCAAACAAAAAAACCACCGCTACCAGCGGTG
GTTTGTTTGCCGGATCAAGAGCTACCAACTCTTTTTCCGAAGGTAACTGGCTTCAGCAGAGCGCAGATAC
CAAATACTGTTCTTCTAGTGTAGCCGTAGTTAGGCCACCACTTCAAGAACTCTGTAGCACCGCCTACATA
CCTCGCTCTGCTAATCCTGTTACCAGTGGCTGCTGCCAGTGGCGATAAGTCGTGTCTTACCGGGTTGGAC
TCAAGACGATAGTTACCGGATAAGGCGCAGCGGTCGGGCTGAACGGGGGGTTCGTGCACACAGCCCAGCT
TGGAGCGAACGACCTACACCGAACTGAGATACCTACAGCGTGAGCTATGAGAAAGCGCCACGCTTCCCGA
AGGGAGAAAGGCGGACAGGTATCCGGTAAGCGGCAGGGTCGGAACAGGAGAGCGCACGAGGGAGCTTCCA
GGGGGAAACGCCTGGTATCTTTATAGTCCTGTCGGGTTTCGCCACCTCTGACTTGAGCGTCGATTTTTGT
GATGCTCGTCAGGGGGGCGGAGCCTATGGAAAAACGCCAGCAACGCGGCCTTTTTACGGTTCCTGGCCTT
TTGCTGGCCTTTTGCTCACATGT
Features (pLannotate 1.2.2; 24 found; start..end, strand, type, name):
     12..39      +  repeat_region  AAV2 ITR (fragment): inverted terminal repeat of adeno-associated virus serotype 2 inverted
     68..95      +  repeat_region  AAV2 ITR (fragment): inverted terminal repeat of adeno-associated virus serotype 2 inverted
    158..224     +  CDS            small t antigen (fragment): SV40 (simian virus 40) small t antigen
    231..1409    +  promoter       EF-1α promoter: strong constitutive promoter for human elongation factor EF-1α
   1416..1449    +  protein_bind   lox2272: Cre-mediated recombination occurs in the 8-bp core sequence (GGATACTT). lox2272 sites are compatible with each other, but incompatible with loxP or loxN sites (Lee and Saito, 1988). Cre recombinase
   1450..1499    -  intron         β-globin intron (fragment): internally truncated intron from human β-globin
   1500..1533    +  protein_bind   loxP: Cre-mediated recombination occurs in the 8-bp core sequence (GCATACAT). Cre recombinase
   1569..1763    -  CDS            Kcnb1 (fragment): KCNB1_MOUSE - Experimental evidence at protein level: Swiss-Prot protein existence level 1. Voltage-gated potassium channel that mediates transmembrane potassium transport in excitable membranes, primarily in the brain, but also in the pancreas and cardiovascular system. Contributes to the regulation of the action potential (AP) repolarization, duration and frequency of repetitive AP firing in neurons, muscle cells and endocrine cells and plays a role in homeostatic attenuation of electrical excitability throughout the brain (PubMed:14684365, PubMed:19383458, PubMed:24494598). Plays also a rol
   1764..2458    -  CDS            mScarlet (fragment): bright monomeric red fluorescent protein evolved from a synthetic template (Bindels et al., 2016)
   2457..2516    -  CDS            KCNJ2 (fragment): KCNJ2_HUMAN - Also known as IRK1. Experimental evidence at protein level: Swiss-Prot protein existence level 1. Probably participates in establishing action potential waveform and excitability of neuronal and muscle tissues. Inward rectifier potassium channels are characterized by a greater tendency to allow potassium to flow into the cell rather than out of it. Their voltage dependence is regulated by the concentration of extracellular potassium; as external potassium is raised, the voltage range of the channel opening shifts to more positive voltages. The inward rectification is mainly due t
   3463..3496    -  protein_bind   lox2272: Cre-mediated recombination occurs in the 8-bp core sequence (GGATACTT). lox2272 sites are compatible with each other, but incompatible with loxP or loxN sites (Lee and Saito, 1988). Cre recombinase
   3497..3546    -  intron         β-globin intron (fragment): internally truncated intron from human β-globin
   3547..3580    -  protein_bind   loxP: Cre-mediated recombination occurs in the 8-bp core sequence (GCATACAT). Cre recombinase
   3581..3605    +  misc_feature   MCS (fragment): pBluescript multiple cloning site
   3605..4193    +  misc_feature   WPRE: woodchuck hepatitis virus posttranscriptional regulatory element
   4225..4701    +  polyA_signal   hGH poly(A) signal: human growth hormone polyadenylation signal
   4741..4881    +  repeat_region  AAV2 ITR: inverted terminal repeat of adeno-associated virus serotype 2 inverted
   4886..4937    -  misc_feature   bom (fragment): basis of mobility region from pBR322
   4956..5411    +  rep_origin     f1 ori (sequence partly withheld): f1 bacteriophage origin of replication; arrow indicates direction of (+) strand synthesis
   5412..5461    -  misc_feature   bom (fragment): basis of mobility region from pBR322
   5563..5598    -  CDS            rop (fragment): Rop protein, which maintains plasmids at low copy number; rop
   5693..5797    +  promoter       AmpR promoter: bla
   5798..6658    +  CDS            AmpR: β-lactamase; bla; confers resistance to ampicillin, carbenicillin, and related antibiotics
   6829..7417    +  rep_origin     ori: high-copy-number ColE1/pMB1/pBR322/pUC origin of replication
