[The description below was written by a language model from this plasmid's Addgene catalogue record and pLannotate feature annotations shown in this document.]
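Description:
pAAV-Ef1a DIO-hsChRmine-oScarlet-Kv2.1-WPRE is an adeno-associated virus transfer plasmid for Cre-dependent expression of a soma-targeted, red-tagged channelrhodopsin in optogenetic experiments. It is built on a Stratagene-derived pAAV-Ef1a DIO backbone and is about 7.5 kb in total. In bacteria it is maintained at high copy through a ColE1/pUC-type origin and selected with ampicillin (AmpR, β-lactamase); an f1 phage origin is also present. AAV2 inverted terminal repeats flank the expression cassette and allow it to be packaged into recombinant AAV. The right ITR is annotated in full, whereas only short fragments of the left one were detected in the sequenced record.

The payload is a synthetic fusion of roughly 1.9 kb. It consists of hsChRmine, a variant of the pump-like channelrhodopsin ChRmine (derived from Tiarina fusus) carrying the H33R mutation, followed by a short Kir2.1 (KCNJ2) fragment, the red fluorescent protein oScarlet (annotated as mScarlet-like), and a Kv2.1 (Kcnb1) fragment. The Kir2.1 piece is of the type commonly used as a membrane-trafficking signal, and the Kv2.1 piece is generally used to concentrate opsins at the soma and proximal dendrites. The opsin coding region itself was not annotated by the automated tool but corresponds to the unlabelled stretch upstream of the KCNJ2 fragment.

The whole fusion sits in reverse orientation relative to the constitutive EF-1α promoter, between oppositely oriented lox2272 and loxP pairs (a double-floxed inverted open reading frame, or DIO). Cre recombinase inverts the cassette into the sense orientation and locks it there, so only Cre-expressing cells produce the opsin. A WPRE enhances transcript expression, and the human growth hormone polyadenylation signal terminates the transcript.
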