Addgene plasmid #183527: pAAV-Ef1a DIO-hsChRmine-oScarlet-Kv2.1-WPRE
Purpose: Optogenetics
Depositing lab: Karl Deisseroth. Depositing organization: Stanford University. Publication: Structural basis for channel conduction in the pump-like channelrhodopsin ChRmine. Kishi KE, Kim YS, Fukuda M, Inoue M, Kusakizako T, Wang PY, Ramakrishnan C, Byrne EFX, Thadhani E, Paggi JM, Matsui TE, Yamashita K, Nagata T, Konno M, Quirin S, Lo M, Benster T, Uemura T, Liu K, Shibata M, Nomura N, Iwata S, Nureki O, Dror RO, Inoue K, Deisseroth K, Kato HE. Cell. 2022 Feb 17;185(4):672-689.e23. doi: 10.1016/j.cell.2022.01.007. Epub 2022 Feb 2. PubMed 35114111.
Backbone
  Vector backbone: pAAV-Ef1a DIO
  Backbone manufacturer: Stratagene
  Backbone size w/o insert (bp): 5577
  Vector type: AAV
Growth in bacteria
  Bacterial resistance: Ampicillin, 100 μg/mL
  Growth temperature: 37°C
  Growth strain: NEB Stable
  Copy number: High Copy
Gene/Insert
  Gene/Insert name: hsChRmine-oScarlet-Kv2.1
  Species: Synthetic; derived from Tiarina fusus
  Insert size (bp): 1905
  Mutation: H33R
  Promoter: Ef1a
  Cloning method: Restriction Enzyme; 5′ cloning site AscI (not destroyed); 3′ cloning site NheI (not destroyed)
  Sequencing primers: 5′ GTTAGGCCAGCTTGGCACTTG; 3′ GAATACCAGTCAATCTTTCAC
Terms and licenses: Academic/Nonprofit Terms; Industry Terms: Not Available to Industry
How to cite: pAAV-Ef1a DIO-hsChRmine-oScarlet-Kv2.1-WPRE was a gift from Karl Deisseroth (Addgene plasmid # 183527 ; http://n2t.net/addgene:183527 ; RRID:Addgene_183527)
